>Addgene plasmid #121493 | pCMV-HA-PD-L1 3SA | addgene full sequence | sequence record 236092 | Addgene NGS Result
GCATGCCTGCAGGTCGTTACATAACTTACGGTAAATGGCCCGCCTGGCTGACCGCCCAACGACCCCCGCC
CATTGACGTCAATAATGACGTATGTTCCCATAGTAACGCCAATAGGGACTTTCCATTGACGTCAATGGGT
GGAGTATTTACGGTAAACTGCCCACTTGGCAGTACATCAAGTGTATCATATGCCAAGTACGCCCCCTATT
GACGTCAATGACGGTAAATGGCCCGCCTGGCATTATGCCCAGTACATGACCTTATGGGACTTTCCTACTT
GGCAGTACATCTACGTATTAGTCATCGCTATTACCATGGTGATGCGGTTTTGGCAGTACATCAATGGGCG
TGGATAGCGGTTTGACTCACGGGGATTTCCAAGTCTCCACCCCATTGACGTCAATGGGAGTTTGTTTTGG
CACCAAAATCAACGGGACTTTCCAAAATGTCGTAACAACTCCGCCCCATTGACGCAAATGGGCGGTAGGC
GTGTACGGTGGGAGGTCTATATAAGCAGAGCTCGTTTAGTGAACCGTCAGATCGCCTGGAGACGCCATCC
ACGCTGTTTTGACCTCCATAGAAGACACCGGGACCGATCCAGCCTCCGGACTCTAGAGGATCCGGTACTA
GAGGAACTGAAAAACCAGAAAGTTAACTGGTAAGTTTAGTCTTTTTGTCTTTTATTTCAGGTCCCGGATC
CGGTGGTGGTGCAAATCAAAGAACTGCTCCTCAGTGGATGTTGCCTTTACTTCTAGGCCTGTACGGAAGT
GTTACTTCTGCTCTAAAAGCTGCGGAATTGTACCCGCGGGCCCACCATGTACCCATACGATGTTCCAGAT
TACGCTCTTATGGCCATGGAGGCCCGAATTCGGTCGACCATGAGGATATTTGCTGTCTTTATATTCATGA
CCTACTGGCATTTGCTGAACGCATTTACTGTCACGGTTCCCAAGGACCTATATGTGGTAGAGTATGGTAG
CAATATGACAATTGAATGCAAATTCCCAGTAGAAAAACAATTAGACCTGGCTGCACTAATTGTCTATTGG
GAAATGGAGGATAAGAACATTATTCAATTTGTGCATGGAGAGGAAGACCTGAAGGTTCAGCATAGTAGCT
ACAGACAGAGGGCCCGGCTGTTGAAGGACCAGCTCTCCCTGGGAAATGCTGCACTTCAGATCACAGATGT
GAAATTGCAGGATGCAGGGGTGTACCGCTGCATGATCAGCTATGGTGGTGCCGACTACAAGCGAATTACT
GTGAAAGTCAATGCCCCATACAACAAAATCAACCAAAGAATTTTGGTTGTGGATCCAGTCACCTCTGAAC
ATGAACTGACATGTCAGGCTGAGGGCTACCCCAAGGCCGAAGTCATCTGGACAAGCAGTGACCATCAAGT
CCTGGCTGGTAAGACCGCCACCACCAATGCCAAGAGAGAGGAGAAGCTTTTCAATGTGACCAGCACACTG
AGAATCAACACAACAACTAATGAGATTTTCTACTGCACTTTTAGGAGATTAGATCCTGAGGAAAACCATA
CAGCTGAATTGGTCATCCCAGAACTACCTCTGGCACATCCTCCAAATGAAAGGACTCACTTGGTAATTCT
GGGAGCCATCTTATTATGCCTTGGTGTAGCACTGACATTCATCTTCCGTTTAAGAAAAGGGAGAATGATG
GATGTGAAAAAATGTGGCATCCAAGATACAAACTCAAAGAAGCAAAGTGATACACATTTGGAGGAGACGT
AAGCGGCCGCGGGGATCCAGACATGATAAGATACATTGATGAGTTTGGACAAACCACAACTAGAATGCAG
TGAAAAAAATGCTTTATTTGTGAAATTTGTGATGCTATTGCTTTATTTGTAACCATTATAAGCTGCAATA
AACAAGTTAACAACAACAATTGCATTCATTTTATGTTTCAGGTTCAGGGGGAGGTGTGGGAGGTTTTTTC
GGATCCTCTAGAGTCGATCTGCAGGCATGCTAGCTTGGCGTAATCATGGTCATAGCTGTTTCCTGTGTGA
AATTGTTATCCGCTCACAATTCCACACAACATACGAGCCGGAAGCATAAAGTGTAAAGCCTGGGGTGCCT
AATGAGTGAGCTAACTCACATTAATTGCGTTGCGCTCACTGCCCGCTTTCCAGTCGGGAAACCTGTCGTG
CCAGCTGCATTAATGAATCGGCCAACGCGCGGGGAGAGGCGGTTTGCGTATTGGGCGCTCTTCCGCTTCC
TCGCTCACTGACTCGCTGCGCTCGGTCGTTCGGCTGCGGCGAGCGGTATCAGCTCACTCAAAGGCGGTAA
TACGGTTATCCACAGAATCAGGGGATAACGCAGGAAAGAACATGTGAGCAAAAGGCCAGCAAAAGGCCAG
GAACCGTAAAAAGGCCGCGTTGCTGGCGTTTTTCCATAGGCTCCGCCCCCCTGACGAGCATCACAAAAAT
CGACGCTCAAGTCAGAGGTGGCGAAACCCGACAGGACTATAAAGATACCAGGCGTTTCCCCCTGGAAGCT
CCCTCGTGCGCTCTCCTGTTCCGACCCTGCCGCTTACCGGATACCTGTCCGCCTTTCTCCCTTCGGGAAG
CGTGGCGCTTTCTCATAGCTCACGCTGTAGGTATCTCAGTTCGGTGTAGGTCGTTCGCTCCAAGCTGGGC
TGTGTGCACGAACCCCCCGTTCAGCCCGACCGCTGCGCCTTATCCGGTAACTATCGTCTTGAGTCCAACC
CGGTAAGACACGACTTATCGCCACTGGCAGCAGCCACTGGTAACAGGATTAGCAGAGCGAGGTATGTAGG
CGGTGCTACAGAGTTCTTGAAGTGGTGGCCTAACTACGGCTACACTAGAAGAACAGTATTTGGTATCTGC
GCTCTGCTGAAGCCAGTTACCTTCGGAAAAAGAGTTGGTAGCTCTTGATCCGGCAAACAAACCACCGCTG
GTAGCGGTGGTTTTTTTGTTTGCAAGCAGCAGATTACGCGCAGAAAAAAAGGATCTCAAGAAGATCCTTT
GATCTTTTCTACGGGGTCTGACGCTCAGTGTAACGAAAACTCACGTTAAGGGATTTTGGTCATGAGATTA
TCAAAAAGGATCTTCACCTAGATCCTTTTAAATTAAAAATGAAGTTTTAAATCAATCTAAAGTATATATG
AGTAAACTTGGTCTGACAGTTACCAATGCTTAATCAGTGAGGCACCTATCTCAGCGATCTGTCTATTTCG
TTCATCCATAGTTGCCTGACTCCCCGTCGTGTAGATAACTACGATACGGGAGGGCTTACCATCTGGCCCC
AGTGCTGCAATGATACCGCGAGACCCACGCTCACCGGCTCCAGATTTATCAGCAATAAACCAGCCAGCCG
GAAGGGCCGAGCGCAGAAGTGGTCCTGCAACTTTATCCGCCTCCATCCAGTCTATTAATTGTTGCCGGGA
AGCTAGAGTAAGTAGTTCGCCAGTTAATAGTTTGCGCAACGTTGTTGCCATTGCTACAGGCATCGTGGTG
TCACGCTCGTCGTTTGGTATGGCTTCATTCAGCTCCGGTTCCCAACGATCAAGGCGAGTTACATGATCCC
CCATGTTGTGCAAAAAAGCGGTTAGCTCCTTCGGTCCTCCGATCGTTGTCAGAAGTAAGTTGGCCGCAGT
GTTATCACTCATGGTTATGGCAGCACTGCATAATTCTCTTACTGTCATGCCATCCGTAAGATGCTTTTCT
GTGACTGGTGAGTACTCAACCAAGTCATTCTGAGAATAGTGTATGCGGCGACCGAGTTGCTCTTGCCCGG
CGTCAATACGGGATAATACCGCGCCACATAGCAGAACTTTAAAAGTGCTCATCATTGGAAAACGTTCTTC
GGGGCGAAAACTCTCAAGGATCTTACCGCTGTTGAGATCCAGTTCGATGTAACCCACTCGTGCACCCAAC
TGATCTTCAGCATCTTTTACTTTCACCAGCGTTTCTGGGTGAGCAAAAACAGGAAGGCAAAATGCCGCAA
AAAAGGGAATAAGGGCGACACGGAAATGTTGAATACTCATACTCTTCCTTTTTCAATATTATTGAAGCAT
TTATCAGGGTTATTGTCTCATGAGCGGATACATATTTGAATGTATTTAGAAAAATAAACAAATAGGGGTT
CCGCGCACATTTCCCCGAAAAGTGCCACCTGACGTCTAAGAAACCATTATTATCATGACATTAACCTATA
AAAATAGGCGTATCACGAGGCCCTTTCGTCTCGCGCGTTTCGGTGATGACGGTGAAAACCTCTGACACAT
GCAGCTCCCGGAGACGGTCACAGCTTGTCTGTAAGCGGATGCCGGGAGCAGACAAGCCCGTCAGGGCGCG
TCAGCGGGTGTTGGCGGGTGTCGGGGCTGGCTTAACTATGCGGCATCAGAGCAGATTGTACTGAGAGTGC
ACCATATGCGGTGTGAAATACCGCACAGATGCGTAAGGAGAAAATACCGCATCAGGCGCCATTCGCCATT
CAGGCTGCGCAACTGTTGGGAAGGGCGATCGGTGCGGGCCTCTTCGCTATTACGCCAGCTGGCGAAAGGG
GGATGTGCTGCAAGGCGATTAAGTTGGGTAACGCCAGGGTTTTCCCAGTCACGACGTTGTAAAACGACGG
CCAGTGAGTTCGAGCTT
Features (pLannotate 1.2.2; 17 found; start..end, strand, type, name):
     15..318     +  enhancer       CMV enhancer: human cytomegalovirus immediate early enhancer
    319..522     +  promoter       CMV promoter: human cytomegalovirus (CMV) immediate early promoter
    660..756     +  intron         SV40 intron: modified SV40 intron with splice donor and acceptor sites
    820..846     +  CDS            3xHA (fragment): three tandem HA epitope tags
    880..1749    +  CDS            CD274: PD1L1_HUMAN - Also known as B7H1, PDCD1L1, PDCD1LG1, PDL1. Experimental evidence at protein level: Swiss-Prot protein existence level 1. The PDCD1-mediated inhibitory pathway is exploited by tumors to attenuate anti-tumor immunity and escape destruction by the immune system, thereby facilitating tumor survival (PubMed:28813417, PubMed:28813410). The interaction with PDCD1/PD-1 inhibits cytotoxic T lymphocytes (CTLs) effector function (By similarity). The blockage of the PDCD1-mediated pathway results in the reversal of the exhausted T- cell phenotype and the normalization of the anti-tumor res
   1764..1898    -  polyA_signal   SV40 poly(A) signal: SV40 polyadenylation signal
   2033..2049    -  protein_bind   lac operator: The lac repressor binds to the lac operator to inhibit transcription in E. coli. This inhibition can be relieved by adding lactose or isopropyl-β-D-thiogalactopyranoside (IPTG). lac repressor encoded by lacI
   2057..2087    -  promoter       lac promoter: promoter for the E. coli lac operon
   2102..2123    -  protein_bind   CAP binding site: CAP binding activates transcription in the presence of cAMP. E. coli catabolite activator protein
   2136..2228    -  CDS            lacI (fragment): lac repressor; lacI; The lac repressor binds to the lac operator to inhibit transcription in E. coli. This inhibition can be relieved by adding lactose or isopropyl-β-D-thiogalactopyranoside (IPTG).
   2411..2999    -  rep_origin     ori: high-copy-number ColE1/pMB1/pBR322/pUC origin of replication
   3170..4030    -  CDS            AmpR: β-lactamase; bla; confers resistance to ampicillin, carbenicillin, and related antibiotics
   4031..4135    -  promoter       AmpR promoter: bla
   4230..4265    +  CDS            rop (fragment): Rop protein, which maintains plasmids at low copy number; rop
   4367..4466    +  misc_feature   bom (fragment): basis of mobility region from pBR322
   4472..4627    -  CDS            lacZα (fragment): LacZα fragment of β-galactosidase; lacZ fragment
   4633..16      -  misc_feature   MCS (fragment) (across the origin): pUC18/19 multiple cloning site
