[The description below was written by a language model from this plasmid's Addgene catalogue record and pLannotate feature annotations shown in this document.]
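Description:
pCMV-HA-PD-L1 3SA is a 4.6 kb mammalian expression plasmid built on a pCMV backbone for expression of a mutant form of human PD-L1 (CD274, also called B7H1) in transfected mammalian cells. It is propagated in E. coli through a high-copy ColE1/pUC-type origin and selected with ampicillin via the β-lactamase gene and its native promoter. The remaining annotated bacterial elements (lac promoter and operator, CAP site, and fragments of lacI, lacZα, rop, bom and a pUC polylinker) are leftovers of the cloning-vector lineage and play no role in the payload. No mammalian selection marker is annotated, which suggests the plasmid is suited mainly to transient expression.

The expression cassette consists of the human cytomegalovirus immediate early enhancer and promoter, followed by a modified SV40 intron that provides splice donor and acceptor sites to aid mRNA processing. Next come an HA epitope and the CD274 coding sequence. The 27-nt HA match, scored as a fragment of a 3xHA element, is consistent with a single tag, placed at the N terminus of the insert as the catalogue states. An SV40 polyadenylation signal lies just downstream of the coding region, although the annotation places it on the reverse strand.

The "3SA" insert carries three alanine substitutions, S176A, T180A and S184A, which remove hydroxyl-bearing residues that could serve as phosphorylation sites. The record does not state the functional consequence of these changes, but the associated publication concerns glycosylation and stabilization of PD-L1 and its suppression of T-cell activity. The construct is therefore most likely used alongside wild-type PD-L1 to compare protein modification, stability and function, with the HA tag allowing detection or immunoprecipitation.
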