Addgene plasmid #121493: pCMV-HA-PD-L1 3SA
Purpose: Expression of human PD-L1 3SA in mammalian cells
Depositing lab: Mien-Chie Hung. Depositing organization: University of Texas MD Anderson Cancer Center. Publication: Glycosylation and stabilization of programmed death ligand-1 suppresses T-cell activity. Li CW, Lim SO, Xia W, Lee HH, Chan LC, Kuo CW, Khoo KH, Chang SS, Cha JH, Kim T, Hsu JL, Wu Y, Hsu JM, Yamaguchi H, Ding Q, Wang Y, Yao J, Lee CC, Wu HJ, Sahin AA, Allison JP, Yu D, Hortobagyi GN, Hung MC. Nat Commun. 2016 Aug 30;7:12632. doi: 10.1038/ncomms12632. PubMed 27572267.
Backbone
  Vector backbone: pCMV
  Vector type: Mammalian Expression
Growth in bacteria
  Bacterial resistance: Ampicillin, 100 μg/mL
  Growth temperature: 37°C
  Growth strain: DH5alpha
  Copy number: High Copy
Gene/Insert
  Gene/Insert name: PD-L1 (alt name: B7H1)
  Species: H. sapiens (human)
  Mutation: S176A, T180A, S184A
  Entrez Gene: CD274 (a.k.a. ADMIO5, B7-H, B7H1, PD-L1, PDCD1L1, PDCD1LG1, PDL1, hPD-L1)
  Promoter: CMV
  Tag / fusion protein: HA (N terminal on insert)
  Cloning method: Restriction Enzyme; 5′ cloning site NA (unknown if destroyed); 3′ cloning site NA (unknown if destroyed)
  Sequencing primers: 5′ CMV-5'
Terms and licenses: Academic/Nonprofit Terms; Industry Terms: Not Available to Industry
How to cite: pCMV-HA-PD-L1 3SA was a gift from Mien-Chie Hung (Addgene plasmid # 121493 ; http://n2t.net/addgene:121493 ; RRID:Addgene_121493)
